Addgene plasmid #36996: pSUPER.retro.puro-HCF-1-B
Depositing lab: Debu Chakravarti. Depositing organization: Northwestern University. Publication: A Transcriptional Regulatory Role of the THAP11-HCF-1 Complex in Colon Cancer Cell Function. Parker JB, Palchaudhuri S, Yin H, Wei J, Chakravarti D. Mol Cell Biol. 2012 May;32(9):1654-70. Epub 2012 Feb 27. 10.1128/MCB.06033-11 PubMed 22371484.
Backbone
  Vector backbone: pSuper.Retro.Puro
  Backbone manufacturer: OligoEngine
  Backbone size w/o insert (bp): 6349
  Vector type: Mammalian Expression, Retroviral, RNAi
  Selectable markers: Puromycin
Growth in bacteria
  Bacterial resistance: Ampicillin, 100 μg/mL
  Growth temperature: 37°C
  Growth strain: DH5alpha
  Copy number: High Copy
Gene/Insert
  Gene/Insert name: HCF-1 shRNA
  gRNA/shRNA sequence: GGAAGAGACUCAAAGCAAA
  Species: H. sapiens (human)
  Entrez Gene: HCFC1 (a.k.a. CFF, HCF, HCF-1, HCF1, HFC1, MAHCX, MRX3, PPP1R89, VCAF, XLID3)
  Cloning method: Restriction Enzyme; 5′ cloning site BglII (destroyed during cloning); 3′ cloning site HindIII (not destroyed)
  Sequencing primers: 5′ pLXSN_5
Terms and licenses: Academic/Nonprofit Terms; Industry Terms: Not Available to Industry
How to cite: pSUPER.retro.puro-HCF-1-B was a gift from Debu Chakravarti (Addgene plasmid # 36996 ; http://n2t.net/addgene:36996 ; RRID:Addgene_36996)
