[The description below was written by a language model from this plasmid's Addgene catalogue record.]
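Description:
pSUPER.retro.puro-HCF-1-B is a retroviral RNA interference vector built on the commercial pSuper.Retro.Puro backbone (about 6.3 kb without insert), designed to knock down human HCF-1 (host cell factor 1, gene HCFC1) in mammalian cells. It is propagated in E. coli as a high-copy plasmid under ampicillin selection, and it carries a puromycin resistance marker so that transfected or transduced mammalian cells can be selected.

The payload is a short hairpin RNA directed against a 19-nucleotide target in the human HCFC1 transcript. The hairpin-encoding oligonucleotide was inserted between the BglII and HindIII sites of the backbone, with the BglII site destroyed by the ligation and the HindIII site retained. The record does not state the promoter, but pSUPER-family vectors generally drive hairpin expression from the RNA polymerase III H1 promoter, producing a transcript that folds back on itself and is processed by the cellular RNAi machinery into an siRNA that triggers degradation of the target mRNA. As a retroviral vector, the plasmid can be introduced into a packaging cell line to generate virus that integrates the shRNA and puromycin cassettes into target cells, allowing stable, long-term silencing. It can also be used by direct transfection.

The "B" in the name suggests it is one of several independent HCF-1 hairpins, though the record does not say so explicitly. The associated work concerns the transcriptional regulatory role of the THAP11–HCF-1 complex in colon cancer cells, consistent with use of this construct for HCF-1 loss-of-function experiments. No feature table was provided, so the element details are inferred from the catalogue fields only.
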