>Addgene plasmid #36996 | pSUPER.retro.puro-HCF-1-B | addgene partial sequence | sequence record 46820 | pLXSN-5
TCCTTCTCTAGGCGCCGGAATTAGATCGATCTCTCGAGGTCGACGGTATCGATAAGCTTAAAAAGGAAGA
GACTCAAAGCAAATCTCTTGAATTTGCTTTGAGTCTCTTCCGGGGATCTGTGGTCTCATACAGAACTTAT
AAGATTCCCAAATCCAAAGACATTTCACGTTTATGGTGATTTCCCAGAACACATAGCGACATGCAAATAT
TGCAGGGCGCCACTCCCCTGTCCCTCACAGCCATCTTCCTGCCAGGGCGCACGCGCGCTGGGTGTTCCCG
CCTAGTGACACTGGGCCCGCGATTCCTTGGAGCGGGTTGATGACGTCAGCGTTCGAATTCTACCGGGTAG
GGGAGGCGCTTTTCCCAAGGCAGTCTGGAGCATGCGCTTTAGCAGCCCCGCTGGGCACTTGGCGCTACAC
AAGTGGCCTCTGGCCTCGCACACATTCCACATCCACCGGTAGGCGCCAACCGGCTCCGTTCTTTGGTGGC
CCCTTCGCGCCACCTTCTACTCCTCCCCTAGTCAGGAAGTTCCCCCCCGCCCCGCAGCTCGCGTCGTGCA
GGACGTGACAAATGGAAGTAGCACGTCTCACTAGTCTCGTGCAGATGGACAGCACCGCTGAGCAATGGAA
GCGGGTAGGCCTTTGGGGCAGCGGCCAATAGCAGCTTTGCTCCTTCGCTTTCTGGGCTCAGAGGCTGGGA
AGGGGTGGGTCCGGGGGCGGGCTCAGGGGCGGGCTCAGGGGCGGGGCGGGCGCCCGAAGGTCCTCCGGAG
GCCCGGCATTCTGCACGCTTCAAAAGCGCACGTCTGCCGCGCTGTTCTCCTCTTCCTCATCTCCGGGCCT
TTCGACCTGCAGCCCAAGCTAGCTTACCATGACCGAGTACAAGCCCACGG
