>Addgene plasmid #36996 | pSUPER.retro.puro-HCF-1-B | depositor partial sequence | sequence record 47160 | hairpin
GATCCCCGGAAGAGACTCAAAGCAAATTCAAGAGATTTGCTTTGAGTCTCTTCCTTTTTA
